Addgene plasmid #219284: SFFV-CARHSP1-Brd 358
Purpose: Transcription factor CARHSP1 with a specific barcode assigned.
Depositing lab: Filipe Pereira. Depositing organization: Center for Neuroscience and Cell Biology, University of Coimbra. Publication: A combinatorial transcription factor screening platform for immune cell reprogramming. Kurochkin I, Altman AR, Caiado I, Pertiga-Cabral D, Halitzki E, Minaeva M, Zimmermannova O, Henriques-Oliveira L, Klein D, Nair M, Oliveira D, Cajal LR, Knittel R, Feick C, Ringner M, Martin M, Cirovic B, Pires CF, Rosa FF, Sitnicka E, Theis FJ, Pereira CF. Cell Syst. 2026 Jan 21;17(1):101457. doi: 10.1016/j.cels.2025.101457. Epub 2026 Jan 14. PubMed 41539305.
Backbone
  Vector backbone: SFFV-MCS
  Backbone size w/o insert (bp): 6638
  Vector type: Lentiviral
Growth in bacteria
  Bacterial resistance: Ampicillin, 100 μg/mL
  Growth temperature: 37°C
  Growth strain: NEB Stable
  Copy number: High Copy
Gene/Insert
  Gene/Insert name: CARHSP1
  Species: H. sapiens (human)
  Insert size (bp): 444
  Entrez Gene: CARHSP1 (a.k.a. CRHSP-24, CRHSP24, CSDC1)
  Promoter: The spleen focus-forming virus (SFFV) promoter
  Cloning method: Restriction Enzyme; 5′ cloning site Bsp119I (not destroyed); 3′ cloning site BstHI (not destroyed)
Terms and licenses: Academic/Nonprofit Terms; Industry Terms: Not Available to Industry
Depositor comments: Barcode sequence cloned into XbaI restriction site. Design of plasmid is as follows: SFFV-[TF sequence]-WPRE-[Barcode sequence].
How to cite: SFFV-CARHSP1-Brd 358 was a gift from Filipe Pereira (Addgene plasmid # 219284 ; http://n2t.net/addgene:219284 ; RRID:Addgene_219284)
