[The description below was written by a language model from this plasmid's Addgene catalogue record and pLannotate feature annotations shown in this document.]
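Description:
SFFV-CARHSP1-Brd 358 is a lentiviral transfer plasmid built on the SFFV-MCS backbone that expresses human CARHSP1 (also called CRHSP-24 or CSDC1) together with a construct-specific DNA barcode. It belongs to a barcoded transcription factor collection made for combinatorial screening of factors that reprogram cells toward immune cell identities. In bacteria the roughly 7.1 kb plasmid is maintained through a high-copy ColE1/pUC-type origin and selected with ampicillin via the β-lactamase gene. The backbone also carries an f1 origin, lac regulatory and lacZα remnants, T7 and T3 promoters, and an SV40 origin fragment, none of which are part of the viral payload.

The viral portion has a third-generation, self-inactivating layout. An RSV promoter replaces the U3 region of a truncated HIV-1 5' LTR to drive genomic RNA production in packaging cells. It is followed by the Ψ packaging signal with a partial gag sequence, the Rev response element for nuclear export of the unspliced genome, and the cPPT/CTS element that aids nuclear import in transduced cells. The internal spleen focus-forming virus promoter, which is strongly active in hematopoietic cells, drives the 444 bp CARHSP1 coding sequence, cloned between flanking multiple-cloning-site remnants. Downstream, a WPRE enhances transcript stability and expression. According to the depositor, the barcode sits in an XbaI site after the WPRE, so it lies within the transcribed region and should allow the delivered factor to be identified by sequencing; the feature table does not annotate it. The cassette ends in a ΔU3 3' LTR and an SV40 polyadenylation signal. No mammalian selection marker or fluorescent reporter is annotated.
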