Features (pLannotate 1.2.2; 29 found; start..end, strand, type, name):
     94..112     -  promoter       T7 promoter: promoter for bacteriophage T7 RNA polymerase
    120..275     +  CDS            lacZα (fragment): LacZα fragment of β-galactosidase; lacZ fragment
    280..708     +  rep_origin     f1 ori (sequence partly withheld): f1 bacteriophage origin of replication; arrow indicates direction of (+) strand synthesis
    761..865     +  promoter       AmpR promoter: bla
    866..1726    +  CDS            AmpR: β-lactamase; bla; confers resistance to ampicillin, carbenicillin, and related antibiotics
   1897..2485    +  rep_origin     ori: high-copy-number ColE1/pMB1/pBR322/pUC origin of replication
   2668..2760    +  CDS            lacI (fragment): lac repressor; lacI; The lac repressor binds to the lac operator to inhibit transcription in E. coli. This inhibition can be relieved by adding lactose or isopropyl-β-D-thiogalactopyranoside (IPTG).
   2773..2794    +  protein_bind   CAP binding site: CAP binding activates transcription in the presence of cAMP. E. coli catabolite activator protein
   2809..2839    +  promoter       lac promoter: promoter for the E. coli lac operon
   2847..2863    +  protein_bind   lac operator: The lac repressor binds to the lac operator to inhibit transcription in E. coli. This inhibition can be relieved by adding lactose or isopropyl-β-D-thiogalactopyranoside (IPTG). lac repressor encoded by lacI
   2908..2926    +  promoter       T3 promoter: promoter for bacteriophage T3 RNA polymerase
   2954..3180    +  promoter       RSV promoter: Rous sarcoma virus enhancer/promoter
   3181..3361    +  LTR            5' LTR (truncated): truncated 5' long terminal repeat (LTR) from HIV-1
   3408..3533    +  misc_feature   HIV-1 Ψ: packaging signal of human immunodeficiency virus type 1
   3517..3880    +  CDS            HIV-1 gag (fragment): gag protein from human immunodeficiency virus 1; gag
   4026..4259    +  misc_feature   RRE: The Rev response element (RRE) of HIV-1 allows for Rev-dependent mRNA export from the nucleus to the cytoplasm.
   4636..4736    +  CDS            Rev (fragment): human immunodeficiency virus 1 (HIV-1) Rev protein; rev; enhances nuclear export of unspliced and incompletely spliced viral mRNAs
   4755..4872    +  misc_feature   cPPT/CTS: central polypurine tract and central termination sequence of HIV-1
   4906..5307    +  promoter       SFFV promoter: spleen focus-forming virus long terminal repeat (LTR) promoter
   5317..5340    +  misc_feature   MCS (fragment): pBluescript multiple cloning site
   5365..5805    +  CDS            CARHSP1: CHSP1_HUMAN - Experimental evidence at protein level: Swiss-Prot protein existence level 1. Binds mRNA and regulates the stability of target mRNA. Binds single-stranded DNA (in vitro). From Homo sapiens (Human).
   5816..5841    +  misc_feature   MCS (fragment): pBluescript multiple cloning site
   5841..5900    +  CDS            S (fragment): HBSAG_WHV6 - Experimental evidence at transcript level: Swiss-Prot protein existence level 2. The middle envelope protein plays an important role in the budding of the virion. It is involved in the induction of budding in a nucleocapsid independent way. In this process the majority of envelope proteins bud to form subviral lipoprotein particles of 22 nm of diameter that do not contain a nucleocapsid (By similarity). From Woodchuck hepatitis B virus (isolate w64/pWS23) (WHV).
   6032..6435    +  misc_feature   WPRE: woodchuck hepatitis virus posttranscriptional regulatory element
   6493..6552    +  CDS            nef (fragment): NEF_HV1Z2 - Experimental evidence at protein level: Swiss-Prot protein existence level 1. Extracellular Nef protein targets CD4(+) T-lymphocytes for apoptosis by interacting with CXCR4 surface receptors. From Human immunodeficiency virus type 1 group M subtype D (isolate Z2/CDC-Z34) (HIV-1).
   6554..6787    +  LTR            3' LTR (ΔU3): self-inactivating 3' long terminal repeat (LTR) from HIV-1
   6859..6980    +  polyA_signal   SV40 poly(A) signal: SV40 polyadenylation signal
   6999..7020    +  rep_origin     SV40 ori (fragment): SV40 origin of replication
   7020..73      +  rep_origin     SV40 ori (across the origin): SV40 origin of replication
>Addgene plasmid #219284 | SFFV-CARHSP1-Brd 358 | addgene full sequence | sequence record 449110 | Addgene NGS Result
ATTTATGCAGAGGCCGAGGCCGCCTCGGCCTCTGAGCTATTCCAGAAGTAGTGAGGAGGCTTTTTTGGAG
GCCTAGGGACGTACCCAATTCGCCCTATAGTGAGTCGTATTACGCGCGCTCACTGGCCGTCGTTTTACAA
CGTCGTGACTGGGAAAACCCTGGCGTTACCCAACTTAATCGCCTTGCAGCACATCCCCCTTTCGCCAGCT
GGCGTAATAGCGAAGAGGCCCGCACCGATCGCCCTTCCCAACAGTTGCGCAGCCTGAATGGCGAATGGG
[124 nt withheld, positions 280-403]
C
[91 nt withheld, positions 405-495]
A
[49 nt withheld, positions 497-545]
CCTTTGACGTTGGAGTCCACGTTCTTT
[37 nt withheld, positions 573-609]
ACCCTATCTCGGTCTATTCTTTTGATTTATAAGGGATTTTGCCGATTTCGGCCTATTGGTTAAAAAATGA
GCTGATTTAACAAAAATTTAACGCGAATTTTAACAAAATATTAACGCTTACAATTTAGGTGGCACTTTTC
GGGGAAATGTGCGCGGAACCCCTATTTGTTTATTTTTCTAAATACATTCAAATATGTATCCGCTCATGAG
ACAATAACCCTGATAAATGCTTCAATAATATTGAAAAAGGAAGAGTATGAGTATTCAACATTTCCGTGTC
GCCCTTATTCCCTTTTTTGCGGCATTTTGCCTTCCTGTTTTTGCTCACCCAGAAACGCTGGTGAAAGTAA
AAGATGCTGAAGATCAGTTGGGTGCACGAGTGGGTTACATCGAACTGGATCTCAACAGCGGTAAGATCCT
TGAGAGTTTTCGCCCCGAAGAACGTTTTCCAATGATGAGCACTTTTAAAGTTCTGCTATGTGGCGCGGTA
TTATCCCGTATTGACGCCGGGCAAGAGCAACTCGGTCGCCGCATACACTATTCTCAGAATGACTTGGTTG
AGTACTCACCAGTCACAGAAAAGCATCTTACGGATGGCATGACAGTAAGAGAATTATGCAGTGCTGCCAT
AACCATGAGTGATAACACTGCGGCCAACTTACTTCTGACAACGATCGGAGGACCGAAGGAGCTAACCGCT
TTTTTGCACAACATGGGGGATCATGTAACTCGCCTTGATCGTTGGGAACCGGAGCTGAATGAAGCCATAC
CAAACGACGAGCGTGACACCACGATGCCTGTAGCAATGGCAACAACGTTGCGCAAACTATTAACTGGCGA
ACTACTTACTCTAGCTTCCCGGCAACAATTAATAGACTGGATGGAGGCGGATAAAGTTGCAGGACCACTT
CTGCGCTCGGCCCTTCCGGCTGGCTGGTTTATTGCTGATAAATCTGGAGCCGGTGAGCGTGGGTCTCGCG
GTATCATTGCAGCACTGGGGCCAGATGGTAAGCCCTCCCGTATCGTAGTTATCTACACGACGGGGAGTCA
GGCAACTATGGATGAACGAAATAGACAGATCGCTGAGATAGGTGCCTCACTGATTAAGCATTGGTAACTG
TCAGACCAAGTTTACTCATATATACTTTAGATTGATTTAAAACTTCATTTTTAATTTAAAAGGATCTAGG
TGAAGATCCTTTTTGATAATCTCATGACCAAAATCCCTTAACGTGAGTTTTCGTTCCACTGAGCGTCAGA
CCCCGTAGAAAAGATCAAAGGATCTTCTTGAGATCCTTTTTTTCTGCGCGTAATCTGCTGCTTGCAAACA
AAAAAACCACCGCTACCAGCGGTGGTTTGTTTGCCGGATCAAGAGCTACCAACTCTTTTTCCGAAGGTAA
CTGGCTTCAGCAGAGCGCAGATACCAAATACTGTTCTTCTAGTGTAGCCGTAGTTAGGCCACCACTTCAA
GAACTCTGTAGCACCGCCTACATACCTCGCTCTGCTAATCCTGTTACCAGTGGCTGCTGCCAGTGGCGAT
AAGTCGTGTCTTACCGGGTTGGACTCAAGACGATAGTTACCGGATAAGGCGCAGCGGTCGGGCTGAACGG
GGGGTTCGTGCACACAGCCCAGCTTGGAGCGAACGACCTACACCGAACTGAGATACCTACAGCGTGAGCT
ATGAGAAAGCGCCACGCTTCCCGAAGGGAGAAAGGCGGACAGGTATCCGGTAAGCGGCAGGGTCGGAACA
GGAGAGCGCACGAGGGAGCTTCCAGGGGGAAACGCCTGGTATCTTTATAGTCCTGTCGGGTTTCGCCACC
TCTGACTTGAGCGTCGATTTTTGTGATGCTCGTCAGGGGGGCGGAGCCTATGGAAAAACGCCAGCAACGC
GGCCTTTTTACGGTTCCTGGCCTTTTGCTGGCCTTTTGCTCACATGTTCTTTCCTGCGTTATCCCCTGAT
TCTGTGGATAACCGTATTACCGCCTTTGAGTGAGCTGATACCGCTCGCCGCAGCCGAACGACCGAGCGCA
GCGAGTCAGTGAGCGAGGAAGCGGAAGAGCGCCCAATACGCAAACCGCCTCTCCCCGCGCGTTGGCCGAT
TCATTAATGCAGCTGGCACGACAGGTTTCCCGACTGGAAAGCGGGCAGTGAGCGCAACGCAATTAATGTG
AGTTAGCTCACTCATTAGGCACCCCAGGCTTTACACTTTATGCTTCCGGCTCGTATGTTGTGTGGAATTG
TGAGCGGATAACAATTTCACACAGGAAACAGCTATGACCATGATTACGCCAAGCGCGCAATTAACCCTCA
CTAAAGGGAACAAAAGCTGGAGCTGCAAGCTTAATGTAGTCTTATGCAATACTCTTGTAGTCTTGCAACA
TGGTAACGATGAGTTAGCAACATGCCTTACAAGGAGAGAAAAAGCACCGTGCATGCCGATTGGTGGAAGT
AAGGTGGTACGATCGTGCCTTATTAGGAAGGCAACAGACGGGTCTGACATGGATTGGACGAACCACTGAA
TTGCCGCATTGCAGAGATATTGTATTTAAGTGCCTAGCTCGATACATAAACGGGTCTCTCTGGTTAGACC
AGATCTGAGCCTGGGAGCTCTCTGGCTAACTAGGGAACCCACTGCTTAAGCCTCAATAAAGCTTGCCTTG
AGTGCTTCAAGTAGTGTGTGCCCGTCTGTTGTGTGACTCTGGTAACTAGAGATCCCTCAGACCCTTTTAG
TCAGTGTGGAAAATCTCTAGCAGTGGCGCCCGAACAGGGACTTGAAAGCGAAAGGGAAACCAGAGGAGCT
CTCTCGACGCAGGACTCGGCTTGCTGAAGCGCGCACGGCAAGAGGCGAGGGGCGGCGACTGGTGAGTACG
CCAAAAATTTTGACTAGCGGAGGCTAGAAGGAGAGAGATGGGTGCGAGAGCGTCAGTATTAAGCGGGGGA
GAATTAGATCGCGATGGGAAAAAATTCGGTTAAGGCCAGGGGGAAAGAAAAAATATAAATTAAAACATAT
AGTATGGGCAAGCAGGGAGCTAGAACGATTCGCAGTTAATCCTGGCCTGTTAGAAACATCAGAAGGCTGT
AGACAAATACTGGGACAGCTACAACCATCCCTTCAGACAGGATCAGAAGAACTTAGATCATTATATAATA
CAGTAGCAACCCTCTATTGTGTGCATCAAAGGATAGAGATAAAAGACACCAAGGAAGCTTTAGACAAGAT
AGAGGAAGAGCAAAACAAAAGTAAGACCACCGCACAGCAAGCGGCCGCTGATCTTCAGACCTGGAGGAGG
AGATATGAGGGACAATTGGAGAAGTGAATTATATAAATATAAAGTAGTAAAAATTGAACCATTAGGAGTA
GCACCCACCAAGGCAAAGAGAAGAGTGGTGCAGAGAGAAAAAAGAGCAGTGGGAATAGGAGCTTTGTTCC
TTGGGTTCTTGGGAGCAGCAGGAAGCACTATGGGCGCAGCGTCAATGACGCTGACGGTACAGGCCAGACA
ATTATTGTCTGGTATAGTGCAGCAGCAGAACAATTTGCTGAGGGCTATTGAGGCGCAACAGCATCTGTTG
CAACTCACAGTCTGGGGCATCAAGCAGCTCCAGGCAAGAATCCTGGCTGTGGAAAGATACCTAAAGGATC
AACAGCTCCTGGGGATTTGGGGTTGCTCTGGAAAACTCATTTGCACCACTGCTGTGCCTTGGAATGCTAG
TTGGAGTAATAAATCTCTGGAACAGATTTGGAATCACACGACCTGGATGGAGTGGGACAGAGAAATTAAC
AATTACACAAGCTTAATACACTCCTTAATTGAAGAATCGCAAAACCAGCAAGAAAAGAATGAACAAGAAT
TATTGGAATTAGATAAATGGGCAAGTTTGTGGAATTGGTTTAACATAACAAATTGGCTGTGGTATATAAA
ATTATTCATAATGATAGTAGGAGGCTTGGTAGGTTTAAGAATAGTTTTTGCTGTACTTTCTATAGTGAAT
AGAGTTAGGCAGGGATATTCACCATTATCGTTTCAGACCCACCTCCCAACCCCGAGGGGACCCGACAGGC
CCGAAGGAATAGAAGAAGAAGGTGGAGAGAGAGACAGAGACAGATCCATTCGATTAGTGAACGGATCTCG
ACGGTATCGGTTAACTTTTAAAAGAAAAGGGGGGATTGGGGGGTACAGTGCAGGGGAAAGAATAGTAGAC
ATAATAGCAACAGACATACAAACTAAAGAATTACAAAAACAAATTACAAAAATTCAAAATTTTATCGATC
ACGAGACTAGCCTCGAGCTGGCTGCAGTAACGCCATTTTGCAAGGCATGGAAAAATACCAAACCAAGAAT
AGAGAAGTTCAGATCAAGGGCGGGTACATGAAAATAGCTAACGTTGGGCCAAACAGGATATCTGCGGTGA
GCAGTTTCGGCCCCGGCCCGGGGCCAAGAACAGATGGTCACCGCAGTTTCGGCCCCGGCCCGAGGCCAAG
AACAGATGGTCCCCAGATATGGCCCAACCCTCAGCAGTTTCTTAAGACCCATCAGATGTTTCCAGGCTCC
CCCAAGGACCTGAAATGACCCTGCGCCTTATTTGAATTAACCAATCAGCCTGCTTCTCGCTTCTGTTCGC
GCGCTTCTGCTTCCCGAGCTCTATAAAAGAGCTCACAACCCCTCACTCGGCGCGCCAGTCCTCCGACAGA
CTGAGTCGGCCGGTCGAATCAAGCTTATCGATACCGTCGACGGATCCGCTAGCCCGCGGTTCGAAATGTC
ATCTGAGCCTCCCCCACCACCACAGCCCCCCACCCATCAAGCTTCAGTCGGGCTGCTGGACACCCCTCGG
AGCCGTGAGCGCTCACCATCCCCTCTGCGCGGCAACGTGGTCCCAAGCCCACTGCCCACTCGCCGGACGA
GGACCTTCTCGGCGACGGTGCGGGCTTCACAGGGCCCCGTCTACAAAGGAGTCTGCAAATGCTTCTGCCG
GTCCAAGGGCCATGGCTTCATTACCCCAGCTGATGGCGGCCCCGACATCTTCCTGCACATCTCTGATGTG
GAAGGGGAGTATGTCCCAGTGGAAGGCGACGAGGTCACCTATAAAATGTGCTCCATCCCACCCAAGAATG
AGAAGCTGCAGGCCGTGGAGGTCGTCATCACTCACCTGGCACCAGGCACCAAGCATGAGACCTGGTCTGG
ACATGTCATCAGCTCCTAGACCGGTCGGATCCCCCGGGCTGCAGGAATTCGAGCATCTTACCGCCATTTA
TTCCCATATTTGTTCTGTTTTTCTTGATTTGGGTATACATTTAAATGTTAATAAAACAAAATGGTGGGGC
AATCATTTACATTTTTAGGGATATGTAATTACTAGTTCAGGTGTATTGCCACAAGACAAACATGTTAAGA
AACTTTCCCGTTATTTACGCTCTGTTCCTGTTAATCAACCTCTGGATTACAAAATTTGTGAAAGATTGAC
TGATATTCTTAACTATGTTGCTCCTTTTACGCTGTGTGGATATGCTGCTTTAATGCCTCTGTATCATGCT
ATTGCTTCCCGTACGGCTTTCGTTTTCTCCTCCTTGTATAAATCCTGGTTGCTGTCTCTTTATGAGGAGT
TGTGGCCCGTTGTCCGTCAACGTGGCGTGGTGTGCTCTGTGTTTGCTGACGCAACCCCCACTGGCTGGGG
CATTGCCACCACCTGTCAACTCCTTTCTGGGACTTTCGCTTTCCCCCTCCCGATCGCCACGGCAGAACTC
ATCGCCGCCTGCCTTGCCCGCTGCTGGACAGGGGCTAGGTTGCTGGGCACTGATAATTCCGTGGTGTTGT
CGGGGAAGCTGACGTCCTTTGCAATTCGATATCAAGCTGTACCTTCTAGATGTACAACTTGTTCAGCGCT
TCTAGACCAATGACTTACAAGGCAGCTGTAGATCTTAGCCACTTTTTAAAAGAAAAGGGGGGACTGGAAG
GGCTAATTCACTCCCAACGAAGACAAGATCTGCTTTTTGCTTGTACTGGGTCTCTCTGGTTAGACCAGAT
CTGAGCCTGGGAGCTCTCTGGCTAACTAGGGAACCCACTGCTTAAGCCTCAATAAAGCTTGCCTTGAGTG
CTTCAAGTAGTGTGTGCCCGTCTGTTGTGTGACTCTGGTAACTAGAGATCCCTCAGACCCTTTTAGTCAG
TGTGGAAAATCTCTAGCAGTAGTAGTTCATGTCATCTTATTATTCAGTATTTATAACTTGCAAAGAAATG
AATATCAGAGAGTGAGAGGAACTTGTTTATTGCAGCTTATAATGGTTACAAATAAAGCAATAGCATCACA
AATTTCACAAATAAAGCATTTTTTTCACTGCATTCTAGTTGTGGTTTGTCCAAACTCATCAATGTATCTT
ATCATGTCTGGCTCTAGCTATCCCGCCCCTAACTCCGCCCATCCCGCCCCTAACTCCGCCCAGTTCCGCC
CATTCTCCGCCCCATGGCTGACTAATTTTTTTT
