>Addgene plasmid #219284 | SFFV-CARHSP1-Brd 358 | depositor partial sequence | sequence record 428332 | TF ORF
ATGTCATCTGAGCCTCCCCCACCACCACAGCCCCCCACCCATCAAGCTTCAGTCGGGCTGCTGGACACCC
CTCGGAGCCGTGAGCGCTCACCATCCCCTCTGCGCGGCAACGTGGTCCCAAGCCCACTGCCCACTCGCCG
GACGAGGACCTTCTCGGCGACGGTGCGGGCTTCACAGGGCCCCGTCTACAAAGGAGTCTGCAAATGCTTC
TGCCGGTCCAAGGGCCATGGCTTCATTACCCCAGCTGATGGCGGCCCCGACATCTTCCTGCACATCTCTG
ATGTGGAAGGGGAGTATGTCCCAGTGGAAGGCGACGAGGTCACCTATAAAATGTGCTCCATCCCACCCAA
GAATGAGAAGCTGCAGGCCGTGGAGGTCGTCATCACTCACCTGGCACCAGGCACCAAGCATGAGACCTGG
TCTGGACATGTCATCAGCTCCTAG
