>Addgene plasmid #219284 | SFFV-CARHSP1-Brd 358 | depositor partial sequence | sequence record 428333 | Barcode sequence
TGTACAACTTGTTCAGCGCT
